Addgene plasmid #44085: pZC13 (pFA6a-TEV-6xGly-V5-HphMX)
Purpose: (Empty Backbone)
Depositing lab: Tim Formosa. Depositing organization: University of Utah.
Backbone
  Vector backbone: pFA6a-6xGLY-3xFLAG-hphMX4 (Addgene plasmid # 20755)
  Backbone manufacturer: Mark Hochstrasser lab (Yale Univeristy, New Haven, CT) (PMID: 19243080)
  Backbone size (bp): 4477
  Modifications to backbone: 6xGly/3xFlag replaced with TEV/6xGly/V5
  Vector type: PCR-based yeast C-terminal tagging
  Selectable markers: Hygromycin
  Tag / fusion protein: TEV protease site (C terminal on backbone); 6xGly linker (C terminal on backbone); V5 tag (C terminal on backbone); ADH1 transcription terminator (C terminal on backbone); HphMX casette (C terminal on backbone)
Growth in bacteria
  Bacterial resistance: Ampicillin, 100 μg/mL
  Growth temperature: 37°C
  Growth strain: DH5alpha
  Copy number: Unknown
Gene/Insert
  Cloning method: Ligation Independent Cloning
  Sequencing primers: 5′ Sp6; 3′ T7
Resource information
  A portion of this plasmid was derived from a plasmid made by: Backbone pFA6a-6xGLY-3xFLAG-hphMX4 from Mark Hochstrasser lab (Yale Univeristy, New Haven, CT) via Addgene (Plasmid no. 20755)
Terms and licenses: Academic/Nonprofit Terms; Industry Terms: Not Available to Industry
Depositor comments: The depositing lab has constructed and deposited here 36 plasmids that can be used to generate linear PCR products to fuse to the 3' end of an ORF in the yeast genome and add (TEV or PreScission protease site) - 6X Gly linker - (12X His, 2X Strep, 3X FLAG, Protein A, or V5) - ADH1 transcription terminator - (KanMX, HphMX, or His3MX). Six plasmids (Addgene plasmids 44062, 44068, 44074, 44080, 44086, and 44092) have no epitope/purification tag and so can be used to add an alternate tag by standard cloning into unique XhoI-KpnI-XbaI sites, if desired. The other 30 plasmids are all of the possible combinations of the protease site - tag - marker options listed above. After fusion, the modified protein can then be followed with the epitope or purified using the tag and released from the matrix with the protease site. The constructs were designed with one of two different protease sites to allow a complex with two different tags to be purified in two successive steps, using each protease to release the complex from each purification matrix. The schematic diagram (see attached above) represents the format of the constructs and shows the proper scheme for producing the desired PCR products (see also below). If only epitope tagging is needed, the upstream primer can be adjusted to skip the protease site (see example below). Construction: DS5421 (pFA6a-6xGLY-3XFLAG-HIS3MX6 (Addgene Plasmid #20753), DS5422 (pFA6a-6xGLY-3XFLAG-KanMX) (Addgene Plasmid #20754), or DS5423 (pFA6a-6xGLY-3XFLAG-HphMX) (Addgene Plasmid #20755) (corresponding to each selection marker) was digested with AscI and PacI to release 3XFlag and replace it with TEV or PreScision sites followed by 6xGly and an XhoI-KpnI-XbaI linker. Affinity tags were constructed by PCR or by annealing oligos to fit into the XhoI-XbaI gap. This includes 12xHis, 2xStrep II, 3xFLAG, PrtA (2 repeats as found in pBS1479), and V5. Each tag was inserted into each base vector, making 30 templates with all combinations of protease site, tag, and selectable marker. PCR amplification: These two primers (along with 50 nt of homology to the targets at the 5' ends) will amplify the desired product from any of the constructs (the reading frame for P1 is important – alternating codons bracketed). P1 5’-(homology)...[CGA]CGG[ATC]CCC[GGG]TTA[ATT]AAC-3’ P2 5’-(homology)...GATATCATCGATGAATTCGAGCTCGTTT-3’ If only epitope tagging is needed, the upstream primer can be adjusted to skip the protease site. As an example, for the V5-tag-containing constructs, usage of the following primer (5’-(homology)... GGTGGAGGCTCTAGAGGTAAGCCAATTCCA-3’) in place of P1 will omit the protease cleavage site and add only 3xGly and V5 (GGGSR-V5-Stop).
How to cite: pZC13 (pFA6a-TEV-6xGly-V5-HphMX) was a gift from Tim Formosa (Addgene plasmid # 44085 ; http://n2t.net/addgene:44085 ; RRID:Addgene_44085)
