[The description below was written by a language model from this plasmid's Addgene catalogue record and pLannotate feature annotations shown in this document.]
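Description:
pZC13 (pFA6a-TEV-6xGly-V5-HphMX) is a template plasmid of the pFA6a family used for PCR-based C-terminal tagging of genes at their chromosomal loci in budding yeast. It is not an expression vector and carries no gene insert or yeast replication origin. It is maintained in E. coli through a ColE1/pUC-type origin and the ampicillin resistance gene (β-lactamase with its own promoter). It was derived from pFA6a-6xGLY-3xFLAG-hphMX4 by replacing the 6xGly/3xFLAG segment with a TEV protease site, a six-glycine linker and a V5 epitope. The annotated sequence is 4,488 nt.

The working module lies between the SP6 and T7 promoters, which flank it and serve as sequencing primer sites. In order, it contains the TEV site–6xGly–V5 coding segment, the S. cerevisiae ADH1 transcription terminator and the HphMX cassette conferring hygromycin resistance in yeast. The feature table annotates the terminator and the marker but not the short tag region itself, which presumably sits between the SP6 promoter and the terminator. The small rop, bom and lacI hits are backbone remnants.

Primers carrying about 50 nt of target homology amplify the module. The linear product then integrates by homologous recombination at the 3′ end of an ORF, fusing the tag in frame. The tagged protein can be detected or captured through V5 and released from the affinity matrix by TEV cleavage. An alternative upstream primer omits the protease site when only epitope tagging is needed. The plasmid belongs to a set of 36 combining TEV or PreScission sites, several tags and three markers, designed so that complexes carrying two different tags can be purified in two successive steps.
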