Features (pLannotate 1.2.2; 10 found; start..end, strand, type, name):
    199..303     -  promoter       AmpR promoter: bla
    398..433     +  CDS            rop (fragment): Rop protein, which maintains plasmids at low copy number; rop
    535..586     +  misc_feature   bom (fragment): basis of mobility region from pBR322
    649..667     +  promoter       SP6 promoter: promoter for bacteriophage SP6 RNA polymerase
    846..1033    +  terminator     ADH1 terminator: S. cerevisiae ADH1; transcription terminator for the S. cerevisiae alcohol dehydrogenase 1 (ADH1) gene
   1108..2683    +  gene           hphMX6: yeast selectable marker conferring hygromycin resistance
   2791..2809    -  promoter       T7 promoter: promoter for bacteriophage T7 RNA polymerase
   2831..2884    -  CDS            lacI (fragment): lac repressor; lacI; The lac repressor binds to the lac operator to inhibit transcription in E. coli. This inhibition can be relieved by adding lactose or isopropyl-β-D-thiogalactopyranoside (IPTG).
   3067..3655    -  rep_origin     ori: high-copy-number ColE1/pMB1/pBR322/pUC origin of replication
   3826..198     -  CDS            AmpR (across the origin): β-lactamase; bla; confers resistance to ampicillin, carbenicillin, and related antibiotics
>Addgene plasmid #44085 | pZC13 (pFA6a-TEV-6xGly-V5-HphMX) | depositor full sequence | sequence record 61696 | pZC13 (pFA6a-TEV-6xGly-V5-HphMX) sequence 4488 bps
CATTGGAAAACGTTCTTCGGGGCGAAAACTCTCAAGGATCTTACCGCTGTTGAGATCCAGTTCGATGTAA
CCCACTCGTGCACCCAACTGATCTTCAGCATCTTTTACTTTCACCAGCGTTTCTGGGTGAGCAAAAACAG
GAAGGCAAAATGCCGCAAAAAAGGGAATAAGGGCGACACGGAAATGTTGAATACTCATACTCTTCCTTTT
TCAATATTATTGAAGCATTTATCAGGGTTATTGTCTCATGAGCGGATACATATTTGAATGTATTTAGAAA
AATAAACAAATAGGGGTTCCGCGCACATTTCCCCGAAAAGTGCCACCTGACGTCTAAGAAACCATTATTA
TCATGACATTAACCTATAAAAATAGGCGTATCACGAGGCCCTTTCGTCTCGCGCGTTTCGGTGATGACGG
TGAAAACCTCTGACACATGCAGCTCCCGGAGACGGTCACAGCTTGTCTGTAAGCGGATGCCGGGAGCAGA
CAAGCCCGTCAGGGCGCGTCAGCGGGTGTTGGCGGGTGTCGGGGCTGGCTTAACTATGCGGCATCAGAGC
AGATTGTACTGAGAGTGCACCATATGGACATATTGTCGTTAGAACGCGGCTACAATTAATACATAACCTT
ATGTATCATACACATACGATTTAGGTGACACTATAGAACGCGGCCGCCAGCTGAAGCTTCGTACGCTGCA
GGTCGACGGATCCCCGGGTTAATTAACGAGAATTTATACTTCCAAGGTTCTGGTGGAGGCGGTGGAGGCT
CTAGAGGTAAGCCAATTCCAAACCCATTGTTAGGTTTGGATTCTACTTGACTCGAGGCGCGCCACTTCTA
AATAAGCGAATTTCTTATGATTTATGATTTTTATTATTAAATAAGTTATAAAAAAAATAAGTGTATACAA
ATTTTAAAGTGACTCTTAGGTTTTAAAACGAAAATTCTTATTCTTGAGTAACTCTTTCCTGTAGGTCAGG
TTGCTTTCTCAGGTATAGTATGAGGTCGCTCTTATTGACCACACCTCTACCGGCAGATCCGCTAGGGATA
ACAGGGTAATATAGATCTGTTTAGCTTGCCTCGTCCCCGCCGGGTCACCCGGCCAGCGACATGGAGGCCC
AGAATACCCTCCTTGACAGTCTTGACGTGCGCAGCTCAGGGGCATGATGTGACTGTCGCCCGTACATTTA
GCCCATACATCCCCATGTATAATCATTTGCATCCATACATTTTGATGGCCGCACGGCGCGAAGCAAAAAT
TACGGCTCCTCGCTGCAGACCTGCGAGCAGGGAAACGCTCCCCTCACAGACGCGTTGAATTGTCCCCACG
CCGCGCCCCTGTAGAGAAATATAAAAGGTTAGGATTTGCCACTGAGGTTCTTCTTTCATATACTTCCTTT
TAAAATCTTGCTAGGATACAGTTCTCACATCACATCCGAACATAAACAACCATGGGTAAAAAGCCTGAAC
TCACCGCGACGTCTGTCGAGAAGTTTCTGATCGAAAAGTTCGACAGCGTCTCCGACCTGATGCAGCTCTC
GGAGGGCGAAGAATCTCGTGCTTTCAGCTTCGATGTAGGAGGGCGTGGATATGTCCTGCGGGTAAATAGC
TGCGCCGATGGTTTCTACAAAGATCGTTATGTTTATCGGCACTTTGCATCGGCCGCGCTCCCGATTCCGG
AAGTGCTTGACATTGGGGAATTCAGCGAGAGCCTGACCTATTGCATCTCCCGCCGTGCACAGGGTGTCAC
GTTGCAAGACCTGCCTGAAACCGAACTGCCCGCTGTTCTGCAGCCGGTCGCGGAGGCCATGGATGCGATC
GCTGCGGCCGATCTTAGCCAGACGAGCGGGTTCGGCCCATTCGGACCGCAAGGAATCGGTCAATACACTA
CATGGCGTGATTTCATATGCGCGATTGCTGATCCCCATGTGTATCACTGGCAAACTGTGATGGACGACAC
CGTCAGTGCGTCCGTCGCGCAGGCTCTCGATGAGCTGATGCTTTGGGCCGAGGACTGCCCCGAAGTCCGG
CACCTCGTGCACGCGGATTTCGGCTCCAACAATGTCCTGACGGACAATGGCCGCATAACAGCGGTCATTG
ACTGGAGCGAGGCGATGTTCGGGGATTCCCAATACGAGGTCGCCAACATCTTCTTCTGGAGGCCGTGGTT
GGCTTGTATGGAGCAGCAGACGCGCTACTTCGAGCGGAGGCATCCGGAGCTTGCAGGATCGCCGCGGCTC
CGGGCGTATATGCTCCGCATTGGTCTTGACCAACTCTATCAGAGCTTGGTTGACGGCAATTTCGATGATG
CAGCTTGGGCGCAGGGTCGATGCGACGCAATCGTCCGATCCGGAGCCGGGACTGTCGGGCGTACACAAAT
CGCCCGCAGAAGCGCGGCCGTCTGGACCGATGGCTGTGTAGAAGTACTCGCCGATAGTGGAAACCGACGC
CCCAGCACTCGTCCGAGGGCAAAGGAATAATCAGTACTGACAATAAAAAGATTCTTGTTTTCAAGAACTT
GTCATTTGTATAGTTTTTTTATATTGTAGTTGTTCTATTTTAATCAAATGTTAGCGTGATTTATATTTTT
TTTCGCCTCGACATCATCTGCCCAGATGCGAAGTTAAGTGCGCAGAAAGTAATATCATGCGTCAATCGTA
TGTGAATGCTGGTCGCTATACTGCTGTCGATTCGATACTAACGCCGCCATCCAGTGTCGAAAACGAGCTC
GAATTCATCGATGATATCAGATCCACTAGTGGCCTATGCGGCCGCGGATCTGCCGGTCTCCCTATAGTGA
GTCGTATTAATTTCGATAAGCCAGGTTAACCTGCATTAATGAATCGGCCAACGCGCGGGGAGAGGCGGTT
TGCGTATTGGGCGCTCTTCCGCTTCCTCGCTCACTGACTCGCTGCGCTCGGTCGTTCGGCTGCGGCGAGC
GGTATCAGCTCACTCAAAGGCGGTAATACGGTTATCCACAGAATCAGGGGATAACGCAGGAAAGAACATG
TGAGCAAAAGGCCAGCAAAAGGCCAGGAACCGTAAAAAGGCCGCGTTGCTGGCGTTTTTCCATAGGCTCC
GCCCCCCTGACGAGCATCACAAAAATCGACGCTCAAGTCAGAGGTGGCGAAACCCGACAGGACTATAAAG
ATACCAGGCGTTTCCCCCTGGAAGCTCCCTCGTGCGCTCTCCTGTTCCGACCCTGCCGCTTACCGGATAC
CTGTCCGCCTTTCTCCCTTCGGGAAGCGTGGCGCTTTCTCAATGCTCACGCTGTAGGTATCTCAGTTCGG
TGTAGGTCGTTCGCTCCAAGCTGGGCTGTGTGCACGAACCCCCCGTTCAGCCCGACCGCTGCGCCTTATC
CGGTAACTATCGTCTTGAGTCCAACCCGGTAAGACACGACTTATCGCCACTGGCAGCAGCCACTGGTAAC
AGGATTAGCAGAGCGAGGTATGTAGGCGGTGCTACAGAGTTCTTGAAGTGGTGGCCTAACTACGGCTACA
CTAGAAGGACAGTATTTGGTATCTGCGCTCTGCTGAAGCCAGTTACCTTCGGAAAAAGAGTTGGTAGCTC
TTGATCCGGCAAACAAACCACCGCTGGTAGCGGTGGTTTTTTTGTTTGCAAGCAGCAGATTACGCGCAGA
AAAAAAGGATCTCAAGAAGATCCTTTGATCTTTTCTACGGGGTCTGACGCTCAGTGGAACGAAAACTCAC
GTTAAGGGATTTTGGTCATGAGATTATCAAAAAGGATCTTCACCTAGATCCTTTTAAATTAAAAATGAAG
TTTTAAATCAATCTAAAGTATATATGAGTAAACTTGGTCTGACAGTTACCAATGCTTAATCAGTGAGGCA
CCTATCTCAGCGATCTGTCTATTTCGTTCATCCATAGTTGCCTGACTCCCCGTCGTGTAGATAACTACGA
TACGGGAGGGCTTACCATCTGGCCCCAGTGCTGCAATGATACCGCGAGACCCACGCTCACCGGCTCCAGA
TTTATCAGCAATAAACCAGCCAGCCGGAAGGGCCGAGCGCAGAAGTGGTCCTGCAACTTTATCCGCCTCC
ATCCAGTCTATTAATTGTTGCCGGGAAGCTAGAGTAAGTAGTTCGCCAGTTAATAGTTTGCGCAACGTTG
TTGCCATTGCTACAGGCATCGTGGTGTCACGCTCGTCGTTTGGTATGGCTTCATTCAGCTCCGGTTCCCA
ACGATCAAGGCGAGTTACATGATCCCCCATGTTGTGCAAAAAAGCGGTTAGCTCCTTCGGTCCTCCGATC
GTTGTCAGAAGTAAGTTGGCCGCAGTGTTATCACTCATGGTTATGGCAGCACTGCATAATTCTCTTACTG
TCATGCCATCCGTAAGATGCTTTTCTGTGACTGGTGAGTACTCAACCAAGTCATTCTGAGAATAGTGTAT
GCGGCGACCGAGTTGCTCTTGCCCGGCGTCAATACGGGATAATACCGCGCCACATAGCAGAACTTTAAAA
GTGCTCAT
