>Addgene plasmid #44085 | pZC13 (pFA6a-TEV-6xGly-V5-HphMX) | addgene partial sequence | sequence record 62091 | Sp6 5'-ATTTAGGTGACACTATAG-3'
GCTGCAGGTCGACGGATCCCCGGGTTAATTAACGAGAATTTATACTTCCAAGGTTCTGGTGGAGGCGGTG
GAGGCTCTAGAGGTAAGCCAATTCCAAACCCATTGTTAGGTTTGGATTCTACTTGACTCGAGGCGCGCCA
CTTCTAAATAAGCGAATTTCTTATGATTTATGATTTTTATTATTAAATAAGTTATAAAAAAAATAAGTGT
ATACAAATTTTAAAGTGACTCTTAGGTTTTAAAACGAAAATTCTTATTCTTGAGTAACTCTTTCCTGTAG
GTCAGGTTGCTTTCTCAGGTATAGTATGAGGTCGCTCTTATTGACCACACCTCTACCGGCAGATCCGCTA
GGGATAACAGGGTAATATAGATCTGTTTAGCTTGCCTCGTCCCCGCCGGGTCACCCGGCCAGCGACATGG
AGGCCCAGAATACCCTCCTTGACAGTCTTGACGTGCGCAGCTCAGGGGCATGATGTGACTGTCGCCCGTA
CATTTAGCCCATACATCCCCATGTATAATCATTTGCATCCATACATTTTGATGGCCGCACGGCGCGAAGC
AAAAATTACGGCTCCTCGCTGCGGACCTGCGAGCAGGGAAACGCTCCCCTCACAGACGCGTTGAATTGTC
CCCACGCCGCGCCCCTGTAGAGAAATATAAAAGGTTAGGATTTGCCACTGAGGTTCTTCTTTCATATACT
TCCTTTTAAAATCTTGCTAGGATACAGTTCTCACATCACATCCGAACATAAACAACCATGGGTAAAAAGC
CTGAACTCACCGCGACGTCTGTCGAGAAGTTTCTGATCGAAAAGTTCGACAGCGTCTCCGACCTGATGCA
GCTCTCGGAGGGCGAAGAATCTCGTGCTTTCAGCTTCGATGTAGGAGGGCGTGGATATGTCCTGCGGGTA
A
